>Addgene plasmid #141784 | TFORF1027 | addgene full sequence | sequence record 415108 | Addgene NGS Result
TTAATGTAGTCTTATGCAATACTCTTGTAGTCTTGCAACATGGTAACGATGAGTTAGCAACATGCCTTAC
AAGGAGAGAAAAAGCACCGTGCATGCCGATTGGTGGAAGTAAGGTGGTACGATCGTGCCTTATTAGGAAG
GCAACAGACGGGTCTGACATGGATTGGACGAACCACTGAATTGCCGCATTGCAGAGATATTGTATTTAAG
TGCCTAGCTCGATACATAAACGGGTCTCTCTGGTTAGACCAGATCTGAGCCTGGGAGCTCTCTGGCTAAC
TAGGGAACCCACTGCTTAAGCCTCAATAAAGCTTGCCTTGAGTGCTTCAAGTAGTGTGTGCCCGTCTGTT
GTGTGACTCTGGTAACTAGAGATCCCTCAGACCCTTTTAGTCAGTGTGGAAAATCTCTAGCAGTGGCGCC
CGAACAGGGACTTGAAAGCGAAAGGGAAACCAGAGGAGCTCTCTCGACGCAGGACTCGGCTTGCTGAAGC
GCGCACGGCAAGAGGCGAGGGGCGGCGACTGGTGAGTACGCCAAAAATTTTGACTAGCGGAGGCTAGAAG
GAGAGAGATGGGTGCGAGAGCGTCAGTATTAAGCGGGGGAGAATTAGATCGCGATGGGAAAAAATTCGGT
TAAGGCCAGGGGGAAAGAAAAAATATAAATTAAAACATATAGTATGGGCAAGCAGGGAGCTAGAACGATT
CGCAGTTAATCCTGGCCTGTTAGAAACATCAGAAGGCTGTAGACAAATACTGGGACAGCTACAACCATCC
CTTCAGACAGGATCAGAAGAACTTAGATCATTATATAATACAGTAGCAACCCTCTATTGTGTGCATCAAA
GGATAGAGATAAAAGACACCAAGGAAGCTTTAGACAAGATAGAGGAAGAGCAAAACAAAAGTAAGACCAC
CGCACAGCAAGCGGCCGCTGATCTTCAGACCTGGAGGAGGAGATATGAGGGACAATTGGAGAAGTGAATT
ATATAAATATAAAGTAGTAAAAATTGAACCATTAGGAGTAGCACCCACCAAGGCAAAGAGAAGAGTGGTG
CAGAGAGAAAAAAGAGCAGTGGGAATAGGAGCTTTGTTCCTTGGGTTCTTGGGAGCAGCAGGAAGCACTA
TGGGCGCAGCGTCAATGACGCTGACGGTACAGGCCAGACAATTATTGTCTGGTATAGTGCAGCAGCAGAA
CAATTTGCTGAGGGCTATTGAGGCGCAACAGCATCTGTTGCAACTCACAGTCTGGGGCATCAAGCAGCTC
CAGGCAAGAATCCTGGCTGTGGAAAGATACCTAAAGGATCAACAGCTCCTGGGGATTTGGGGTTGCTCTG
GAAAACTCATTTGCACCACTGCTGTGCCTTGGAATGCTAGTTGGAGTAATAAATCTCTGGAACAGATTTG
GAATCACACGACCTGGATGGAGTGGGACAGAGAAATTAACAATTACACAAGCTTAATACACTCCTTAATT
GAAGAATCGCAAAACCAGCAAGAAAAGAATGAACAAGAATTATTGGAATTAGATAAATGGGCAAGTTTGT
GGAATTGGTTTAACATAACAAATTGGCTGTGGTATATAAAATTATTCATAATGATAGTAGGAGGCTTGGT
AGGTTTAAGAATAGTTTTTGCTGTACTTTCTATAGTGAATAGAGTTAGGCAGGGATATTCACCATTATCG
TTTCAGACCCACCTCCCAACCCCGAGGGGACCCATGCATTGCATCTCAATTAGTCAGCAACCAGGTGTGG
AAAGTCCCCAGGCTCCCCAGCAGGCAGAAGTATGCAAAGCATGCGTCTCAATTAGTCAGCAACCATAGTC
CCGCCCCTAACTCCGCCCATCCCGCCCCTAACTCCGCCCAGTTCCGCCCATTCTCCGCCCCATGGCTGAC
TAATTTTTTTTATTTATGCAGAGGCCGAGGCCGCCTCGGCCTCTGAGCTATTCCAGAAGTAGTGAGGAGG
CTTTTTTGGAGGCCTAGGCTTTTGCAAAAAGCTTTCTAGAGGTACCACCGGAGCTTACCATGACCGAGTA
CAAGCCCACGGTGCGCCTCGCCACCCGCGACGACGTCCCCAGGGCCGTACGCACCCTCGCCGCCGCGTTC
GCCGACTACCCCGCCACGCGCCACACCGTCGATCCGGACCGCCACATCGAGCGGGTCACCGAGCTGCAAG
AACTCTTCCTCACGCGCGTCGGGCTCGACATCGGCAAGGTGTGGGTCGCGGACGACGGCGCCGCCGTGGC
GGTCTGGACCACGCCGGAGAGCGTCGAAGCGGGGGCGGTGTTCGCCGAGATCGGCCCGCGCATGGCCGAG
TTGAGCGGTTCCCGGCTGGCCGCGCAGCAACAGATGGAAGGCCTCCTGGCGCCGCACCGGCCCAAGGAGC
CCGCGTGGTTCCTGGCCACCGTCGGCGTCTCGCCCGACCACCAGGGCAAGGGTCTGGGCAGCGCCGTCGT
GCTCCCCGGAGTGGAGGCGGCCGAGCGCGCCGGGGTGCCCGCCTTCCTGGAGACCTCCGCGCCCCGCAAC
CTCCCCTTCTACGAGCGGCTCGGCTTCACCGTCACCGCCGACGTCGAGGTGCCCGAAGGACCGCGCACCT
GGTGCATGACCCGCAAGCCCGGTGCCAGTTAACGAATTCTAGATCTTGAGACAAATGGCAGTATTCATCC
ACAATTTTAAAAGAAAAGGGGGGATTGGGGGGTACAGTGCAGGGGAAAGAATAGTAGACATAATAGCAAC
AGACATACAAACTAAAGAATTACAAAAACAAATTACAAAAATTCAAAATTTTCGGGTTTATTACAGGGAC
AGCAGAGATCCACTTTGGCGCCGGCTCGAGGCCTGCAGGTGCAAAGATGGATAAAGTTTTAAACAGAGAG
GAATCTTTGCAGCTAATGGACCTTCTAGGTCTTGAAAGGAGTGGGAATTGGCTCCGGTGCCCGTCAGTGG
GCAGAGCGCACATCGCCCACAGTCCCCGAGAAGTTGGGGGGAGGGGTCGGCAATTGAACCGGTGCCTAGA
GAAGGTGGCGCGGGGTAAACTGGGAAAGTGATGTCGTGTACTGGCTCCGCCTTTTTCCCGAGGGTGGGGG
AGAACCGTATATAAGTGCAGTAGTCGCCGTGAACGTTCTTTTTCGCAACGGGTTTGCCGCCAGAACACAG
GTAAGTGCCGTGTGTGGTTCCCGCGGGCCTGGCCTCTTTACGGGTTATGGCCCTTGCGTGCCTTGAATTA
CTTCCACCTGGCTGCAGTACGTGATTCTTGATCCCGAGCTTCGGGTTGGAAGTGGGTGGGAGAGTTCGAG
GCCTTGCGCTTAAGGAGCCCCTTCGCCTCGTGCTTGAGTTGAGGCCTGGCCTGGGCGCTGGGGCCGCCGC
GTGCGAATCTGGTGGCACCTTCGCGCCTGTCTCGCTGCTTTCGATAAGTCTCTAGCCATTTAAAATTTTT
GATGACCTGCTGCGACGCTTTTTTTCTGGCAAGATAGTCTTGTAAATGCGGGCCAAGATCTGCACACTGG
TATTTCGGTTTTTGGGGCCGCGGGCGGCGACGGGGCCCGTGCGTCCCAGCGCACATGTTCGGCGAGGCGG
GGCCTGCGAGCGCGGCCACCGAGAATCGGACGGGGGTAGTCTCAAGCTGGCCGGCCTGCTCTGGTGCCTG
GCCTCGCGCCGCCGTGTATCGCCCCGCCCTGGGCGGCAAGGCTGGCCCGGTCGGCACCAGTTGCGTGAGC
GGAAAGATGGCCGCTTCCCGGCCCTGCTGCAGGGAGCTCAAAATGGAGGACGCGGCGCTCGGGAGAGCGG
GCGGGTGAGTCACCCACACAAAGGAAAAGGGCCTTTCCGTCCTCAGCCGTCGCTTCATGTGACTCCACGG
AGTACCGGGCGCCGTCCAGGCACCTCGATTAGTTCTCGAGCTTTTGGAGTACGTCGTCTTTAGGTTGGGG
GGAGGGGTTTTATGCGATGGAGTTTCCCCACACTGAGTGGGTGGAGACTGAAGTTAGGCCAGCTTGGCAC
TTGATGTAATTCTCCTTGGAATTTGCCCTTTTTGAGTTTGGATCTTGGTTCATTCTCAAGCCTCAGACAG
TGGTTCAAAGTTTTTTTCTTCCATTTCAGGTGTCGTGAGGCTAGCACCGCCACCATGATGTCACAGACAA
TGACACAAGCCGGTGTCTCATTCCGACACAGCGTCCGAGCTGCACAATGTCACACCCGGGTGCCAAACAC
TTGGCCCCGCGCGACCCGGCCCTACGCCTCCTGCCGCCGCTCTCCGCGTCTCCGGGGGAGGTGGCCCGGT
TCGGCCGGGCAGGGGGCTGGCGGGCGAGCCCCGCGGGCGGGCTGGCGAGCGGGTGATGTCACGGGCAGCG
CCATTGAGACCCAGAGCAGCAGTTCTGAAGAGATAGTGCCCAGCCCTCCCTCGCCACCCCCTCTACCCCG
CATCTACAAGCCTTGCTTTGTCTGTCAGGACAAGTCCTCAGGCTACCACTATGGGGTCAGCGCCTGTGAG
GGCTGCAAGGGCTTCTTCCGCCGCAGCATCCAGAAGAACATGGTGTACACGTGTCACCGGGACAAGAACT
GCATCATCAACAAGGTGACCCGGAACCGCTGCCAGTACTGCCGACTGCAGAAGTGCTTTGAAGTGGGCAT
GTCCAAGGAGTCTGTGAGAAACGACCGAAACAAGAAGAAGAAGGAGGTGCCCAAGCCCGAGTGCTCTGAG
AGCTACACGCTGACGCCGGAGGTGGGGGAGCTCATTGAGAAGGTGCGCAAAGCGCACCAGGAAACCTTCC
CTGCCCTCTGCCAGCTGGGCAAATACACTACGAACAACAGCTCAGAACAACGTGTCTCTCTGGACATTGA
CCTCTGGGACAAGTTCAGTGAACTCTCCACCAAGTGCATCATTAAGACTGTGGAGTTCGCCAAGCAGCTG
CCCGGCTTCACCACCCTCACCATCGCCGACCAGATCACCCTCCTCAAGGCTGCCTGCCTGGACATCCTGA
TCCTGCGGATCTGCACGCGGTACACGCCCGAGCAGGACACCATGACCTTCTCGGACGGGCTGACCCTGAA
CCGGACCCAGATGCACAACGCTGGCTTCGGCCCCCTCACCGACCTGGTCTTTGCCTTCGCCAACCAGCTG
CTGCCCCTGGAGATGGATGATGCGGAGACGGGGCTGCTCAGCGCCATCTGCCTCATCTGCGGAGACCGCC
AGGACCTGGAGCAGCCGGACCGGGTGGACATGCTGCAGGAGCCGCTGCTGGAGGCGCTAAAGGTCTACGT
GCGGAAGCGGAGGCCCAGCCGCCCCCACATGTTCCCCAAGATGCTAATGAAGATTACTGACCTGCGAAGC
ATCAGCGCCAAGGGGGCTGAGCGGGTGATCACGCTGAAGATGGAGATCCCGGGCTCCATGCCGCCTCTCA
TCCAGGAAATGTTGGAGAACTCAGAGGGCCTGGACACTCTGAGCGGACAGCCGGGGGGTGGGGGGCGGGA
CGGGGGTGGCCTGGCCCCCCCGCCAGGCAGCTGTAGCCCCAGCCTCAGCCCCAGCTCCAACAGAAGCAGC
CCGGCCACCCACTCCCCGTAGTAATGAACTAGTCCGTAACTTGAAAGTATTTCGATTTCTTGGCTTTATA
TATCTTGTGGAAAGGACGAAATTAGGTCGTCACATGAGGAAACACGCGTTAAGTCGACAATCAACCTCTG
GATTACAAAATTTGTGAAAGATTGACTGGTATTCTTAACTATGTTGCTCCTTTTACGCTATGTGGATACG
CTGCTTTAATGCCTTTGTATCATGCTATTGCTTCCCGTATGGCTTTCATTTTCTCCTCCTTGTATAAATC
CTGGTTGCTGTCTCTTTATGAGGAGTTGTGGCCCGTTGTCAGGCAACGTGGCGTGGTGTGCACTGTGTTT
GCTGACGCAACCCCCACTGGTTGGGGCATTGCCACCACCTGTCAGCTCCTTTCCGGGACTTTCGCTTTCC
CCCTCCCTATTGCCACGGCGGAACTCATCGCCGCCTGCCTTGCCCGCTGCTGGACAGGGGCTCGGCTGTT
GGGCACTGACAATTCCGTGGTGTTGTCGGGGAAATCATCGTCCTTTCCTTGGCTGCTCGCCTGTGTTGCC
ACCTGGATTCTGCGCGGGACGTCCTTCTGCTACGTCCCTTCGGCCCTCAATCCAGCGGACCTTCCTTCCC
GCGGCCTGCTGCCGGCTCTGCGGCCTCTTCCGCGTCTTCGCCTTCGCCCTCAGACGAGTCGGATCTCCCT
TTGGGCCGCCTCCCCGCGTCGACTTTAAGACCAATGACTTACAAGGCAGCTGTAGATCTTAGCCACTTTT
TAAAAGAAAAGGGGGGACTGGAAGGGCTAATTCACTCCCAACGAAGACAAGATCTGCTTTTTGCTTGTAC
TGGGTCTCTCTGGTTAGACCAGATCTGAGCCTGGGAGCTCTCTGGCTAACTAGGGAACCCACTGCTTAAG
CCTCAATAAAGCTTGCCTTGAGTGCTTCAAGTAGTGTGTGCCCGTCTGTTGTGTGACTCTGGTAACTAGA
GATCCCTCAGACCCTTTTAGTCAGTGTGGAAAATCTCTAGCAGTACGTATAGTAGTTCATGTCATCTTAT
TATTCAGTATTTATAACTTGCAAAGAAATGAATATCAGAGAGTGAGAGGAACTTGTTTATTGCAGCTTAT
AATGGTTACAAATAAAGCAATAGCATCACAAATTTCACAAATAAAGCATTTTTTTCACTGCATTCTAGTT
GTGGTTTGTCCAAACTCATCAATGTATCTTATCATGTCTGGCTCTAGCTATCCCGCCCCTAACTCCGCCC
ATCCCGCCCCTAACTCCGCCCAGTTCCGCCCATTCTCCGCCCCATGGCTGACTAATTTTTTTTATTTATG
CAGAGGCCGAGGCCGCCTCGGCCTCTGAGCTATTCCAGAAGTAGTGAGGAGGCTTTTTTGGAGGCCTAGG
GACGTACCCAATTCGCCCTATAGTGAGTCGTATTACGCGCGCTCACTGGCCGTCGTTTTACAACGTCGTG
ACTGGGAAAACCCTGGCGTTACCCAACTTAATCGCCTTGCAGCACATCCCCCTTTCGCCAGCTGGCGTAA
TAGCGAAGAGGCCCGCACCGATCGCCCTTCCCAACAGTTGCGCAGCCTGAATGGCGAATGGG
[124 nt withheld, positions 7133-7256]
C
[91 nt withheld, positions 7258-7348]
A
[49 nt withheld, positions 7350-7398]
CCTTTGACGTTGGAGTCCACGTTCTTT
[37 nt withheld, positions 7426-7462]
ACCCTATCTCGGTCTATTCTTTTGATTTATAAGGGATTTTGCCGATTTCGGCCTATTGGTTAAAAAATGA
GCTGATTTAACAAAAATTTAACGCGAATTTTAACAAAATATTAACGCTTACAATTTAGGTGGCACTTTTC
GGGGAAATGTGCGCGGAACCCCTATTTGTTTATTTTTCTAAATACATTCAAATATGTATCCGCTCATGAG
ACAATAACCCTGATAAATGCTTCAATAATATTGAAAAAGGAAGAGTATGAGTATTCAACATTTCCGTGTC
GCCCTTATTCCCTTTTTTGCGGCATTTTGCCTTCCTGTTTTTGCTCACCCAGAAACGCTGGTGAAAGTAA
AAGATGCTGAAGATCAGTTGGGTGCACGAGTGGGTTACATCGAACTGGATCTCAACAGCGGTAAGATCCT
TGAGAGTTTTCGCCCCGAAGAACGTTTTCCAATGATGAGCACTTTTAAAGTTCTGCTATGTGGCGCGGTA
TTATCCCGTATTGACGCCGGGCAAGAGCAACTCGGTCGCCGCATACACTATTCTCAGAATGACTTGGTTG
AGTACTCACCAGTCACAGAAAAGCATCTTACGGATGGCATGACAGTAAGAGAATTATGCAGTGCTGCCAT
AACCATGAGTGATAACACTGCGGCCAACTTACTTCTGACAACGATCGGAGGACCGAAGGAGCTAACCGCT
TTTTTGCACAACATGGGGGATCATGTAACTCGCCTTGATCGTTGGGAACCGGAGCTGAATGAAGCCATAC
CAAACGACGAGCGTGACACCACGATGCCTGTAGCAATGGCAACAACGTTGCGCAAACTATTAACTGGCGA
ACTACTTACTCTAGCTTCCCGGCAACAATTAATAGACTGGATGGAGGCGGATAAAGTTGCAGGACCACTT
CTGCGCTCGGCCCTTCCGGCTGGCTGGTTTATTGCTGATAAATCTGGAGCCGGTGAGCGTGGGTCTCGCG
GTATCATTGCAGCACTGGGGCCAGATGGTAAGCCCTCCCGTATCGTAGTTATCTACACGACGGGGAGTCA
GGCAACTATGGATGAACGAAATAGACAGATCGCTGAGATAGGTGCCTCACTGATTAAGCATTGGTAACTG
TCAGACCAAGTTTACTCATATATACTTTAGATTGATTTAAAACTTCATTTTTAATTTAAAAGGATCTAGG
TGAAGATCCTTTTTGATAATCTCATGACCAAAATCCCTTAACGTGAGTTTTCGTTCCACTGAGCGTCAGA
CCCCGTAGAAAAGATCAAAGGATCTTCTTGAGATCCTTTTTTTCTGCGCGTAATCTGCTGCTTGCAAACA
AAAAAACCACCGCTACCAGCGGTGGTTTGTTTGCCGGATCAAGAGCTACCAACTCTTTTTCCGAAGGTAA
CTGGCTTCAGCAGAGCGCAGATACCAAATACTGTTCTTCTAGTGTAGCCGTAGTTAGGCCACCACTTCAA
GAACTCTGTAGCACCGCCTACATACCTCGCTCTGCTAATCCTGTTACCAGTGGCTGCTGCCAGTGGCGAT
AAGTCGTGTCTTACCGGGTTGGACTCAAGACGATAGTTACCGGATAAGGCGCAGCGGTCGGGCTGAACGG
GGGGTTCGTGCACACAGCCCAGCTTGGAGCGAACGACCTACACCGAACTGAGATACCTACAGCGTGAGCT
ATGAGAAAGCGCCACGCTTCCCGAAGGGAGAAAGGCGGACAGGTATCCGGTAAGCGGCAGGGTCGGAACA
GGAGAGCGCACGAGGGAGCTTCCAGGGGGAAACGCCTGGTATCTTTATAGTCCTGTCGGGTTTCGCCACC
TCTGACTTGAGCGTCGATTTTTGTGATGCTCGTCAGGGGGGCGGAGCCTATGGAAAAACGCCAGCAACGC
GGCCTTTTTACGGTTCCTGGCCTTTTGCTGGCCTTTTGCTCACATGTTCTTTCCTGCGTTATCCCCTGAT
TCTGTGGATAACCGTATTACCGCCTTTGAGTGAGCTGATACCGCTCGCCGCAGCCGAACGACCGAGCGCA
GCGAGTCAGTGAGCGAGGAAGCGGAAGAGCGCCCAATACGCAAACCGCCTCTCCCCGCGCGTTGGCCGAT
TCATTAATGCAGCTGGCACGACAGGTTTCCCGACTGGAAAGCGGGCAGTGAGCGCAACGCAATTAATGTG
AGTTAGCTCACTCATTAGGCACCCCAGGCTTTACACTTTATGCTTCCGGCTCGTATGTTGTGTGGAATTG
TGAGCGGATAACAATTTCACACAGGAAACAGCTATGACCATGATTACGCCAAGCGCGCAATTAACCCTCA
CTAAAGGGAACAAAAGCTGGAGCTGCAAGC
Features (pLannotate 1.2.2; 31 found; start..end, strand, type, name):
      5..231     +  promoter       RSV promoter: Rous sarcoma virus enhancer/promoter
    232..412     +  LTR            5' LTR (truncated): truncated 5' long terminal repeat (LTR) from HIV-1
    459..584     +  misc_feature   HIV-1 Ψ: packaging signal of human immunodeficiency virus type 1
    568..931     +  CDS            HIV-1 gag (fragment): gag protein from human immunodeficiency virus 1; gag
   1077..1310    +  misc_feature   RRE: The Rev response element (RRE) of HIV-1 allows for Rev-dependent mRNA export from the nucleus to the cytoplasm.
   1687..1713    +  CDS            Rev (fragment): human immunodeficiency virus 1 (HIV-1) Rev protein; rev; enhances nuclear export of unspliced and incompletely spliced viral mRNAs
   1720..1743    +  promoter       SV40 promoter (fragment): SV40 early promoter
   1744..1815    +  promoter       SV40 promoter (fragment): SV40 enhancer and early promoter
   1839..1974    +  rep_origin     SV40 ori: SV40 origin of replication
   2020..2616    +  CDS            PuroR (fragment): puromycin N-acetyltransferase; pac from Streptomyces; confers resistance to puromycin
   2665..2782    +  misc_feature   cPPT/CTS: central polypurine tract and central termination sequence of HIV-1
   2847..2913    +  CDS            small t antigen (fragment): SV40 (simian virus 40) small t antigen
   2920..4098    +  promoter       EF-1α promoter: strong constitutive promoter for human elongation factor EF-1α
   4337..5548    +  CDS            RARA (fragment): RARA_HUMAN - Also known as NR1B1. Experimental evidence at protein level: Swiss-Prot protein existence level 1. Receptor for retinoic acid (PubMed:19850744, PubMed:16417524, PubMed:20215566). Retinoic acid receptors bind as heterodimers to their target response elements in response to their ligands, all-trans or 9- cis retinoic acid, and regulate gene expression in various biological processes (PubMed:28167758). The RXR/RAR heterodimers bind to the retinoic acid response elements (RARE) composed of tandem 5'-AGGTCA-3' sites known as DR1-DR5 (PubMed:28167758). In the absence of ligand, the RXR-
   5564..5617    +  promoter       U6 promoter (fragment): RNA polymerase III promoter for human U6 snRNA
   5659..6247    +  misc_feature   WPRE: woodchuck hepatitis virus posttranscriptional regulatory element
   6298..6317    +  misc_feature   cPPT/CTS (fragment): central polypurine tract and central termination sequence of HIV-1
   6319..6552    +  LTR            3' LTR (ΔU3): self-inactivating 3' long terminal repeat (LTR) from HIV-1
   6630..6751    +  polyA_signal   SV40 poly(A) signal: SV40 polyadenylation signal
   6791..6926    +  rep_origin     SV40 ori: SV40 origin of replication
   6947..6965    -  promoter       T7 promoter: promoter for bacteriophage T7 RNA polymerase
   6973..7128    +  CDS            lacZα (fragment): LacZα fragment of β-galactosidase; lacZ fragment
   7133..7561    +  rep_origin     f1 ori (sequence partly withheld): f1 bacteriophage origin of replication; arrow indicates direction of (+) strand synthesis
   7614..7718    +  promoter       AmpR promoter: bla
   7719..8579    +  CDS            AmpR: β-lactamase; bla; confers resistance to ampicillin, carbenicillin, and related antibiotics
   8750..9338    +  rep_origin     ori: high-copy-number ColE1/pMB1/pBR322/pUC origin of replication
   9521..9613    +  CDS            lacI (fragment): lac repressor; lacI; The lac repressor binds to the lac operator to inhibit transcription in E. coli. This inhibition can be relieved by adding lactose or isopropyl-β-D-thiogalactopyranoside (IPTG).
   9626..9647    +  protein_bind   CAP binding site: CAP binding activates transcription in the presence of cAMP. E. coli catabolite activator protein
   9662..9692    +  promoter       lac promoter: promoter for the E. coli lac operon
   9700..9716    +  protein_bind   lac operator: The lac repressor binds to the lac operator to inhibit transcription in E. coli. This inhibition can be relieved by adding lactose or isopropyl-β-D-thiogalactopyranoside (IPTG). lac repressor encoded by lacI
   9761..9779    +  promoter       T3 promoter: promoter for bacteriophage T3 RNA polymerase
