[The description below was written by a language model from this plasmid's Addgene catalogue record and pLannotate feature annotations shown in this document.]
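Description:
TFORF1027 is a third-generation-style, self-inactivating lentiviral expression plasmid built on the pLX_TRC317 backbone. It carries the human retinoic acid receptor alpha (RARA, also called NR1B1) open reading frame for overexpression in mammalian cells. In bacteria it is maintained through a high-copy ColE1/pUC-type origin and selected with ampicillin via the β-lactamase gene. An f1 origin and remnants of a lac/lacZα cloning region with T7 and T3 promoters are also present in the backbone. The depositor notes that the plasmid may recombine, which is a common issue with LTR-containing vectors.

The viral genome is transcribed from an RSV promoter fused to a truncated HIV-1 5' LTR. It includes the Ψ packaging signal with a gag fragment, the Rev response element for nuclear export of the unspliced RNA, a cPPT/CTS element and a ΔU3 3' LTR that inactivates LTR-driven transcription after integration. An SV40 poly(A) signal follows the 3' LTR. Within the proviral region, an SV40 early promoter drives puromycin N-acetyltransferase so that transduced cells can be selected. A separate EF-1α promoter drives the RARA coding sequence, and a WPRE downstream enhances transcript stability and expression. The annotation tool matched only part of the insert to the reference RARA protein, and the record links the insert to a particular transcript isoform. The ORF was produced synthetically.

According to the record, each construct in this collection also carries a unique 24-bp barcode, although it is not annotated in the feature table. The barcode allows the transcription factor to be identified by sequencing in pooled overexpression screens, such as those probing directed differentiation.
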