Addgene plasmid #141784: TFORF1027
Purpose: Lentiviral vector for overexpressing transcription factor ORFs with unique 24-bp barcodes. Barcodes facilitate identification of transcription factors in pooled screens.
Depositing lab: Feng Zhang. Depositing organization: Broad Institute. Publication: A transcription factor atlas of directed differentiation. Joung J, Ma S, Tay T, Geiger-Schuller KR, Kirchgatterer PC, Verdine VK, Guo B, Arias-Garcia MA, Allen WE, Singh A, Kuksenko O, Abudayyeh OO, Gootenberg JS, Fu Z, Macrae RK, Buenrostro JD, Regev A, Zhang F. Cell. 2023 Jan 5;186(1):209-229.e26. doi: 10.1016/j.cell.2022.11.026. PubMed 36608654.
Backbone
  Vector backbone: pLX_TRC317
  Backbone manufacturer: Broad Institute Genetic Perturbation Platform
  Backbone size w/o insert (bp): 8264
  Vector type: Mammalian Expression, Lentiviral
  Selectable markers: Puromycin
Growth in bacteria
  Bacterial resistance: Ampicillin, 100 μg/mL
  Growth temperature: 37°C
  Growth strain: NEB Stable
  Copy number: High Copy
Gene/Insert
  Gene/Insert name: RARA
  Species: H. sapiens (human)
  Insert size (bp): 1538
  Entrez Gene: RARA (a.k.a. NR1B1, RAR, RARalpha)
  Promoter: EF1a
  Cloning method: Unknown
  Sequencing primers: 5′ GGGTGGAGACTGAAGTTAGGCCAG; 3′ CACATAGCGTAAAAGGAGCAACATAG
Terms and licenses: Academic/Nonprofit Terms; Industry Terms: Not Available to Industry
Depositor comments: XM_005257552,ENST00000394086 . The transcription factor ORF portion of this plasmid was synthesized by Genewiz. Please test multiple small colonies in case of plasmid recombination. To make this collection available in a timely manner, a portion of this collection was not fully sequenced by Addgene. If an Addgene verified full plasmid sequence is not available, please contact us prior to placing an order to request the full sequence.
How to cite: TFORF1027 was a gift from Feng Zhang (Addgene plasmid # 141784 ; http://n2t.net/addgene:141784 ; RRID:Addgene_141784)
