>Addgene plasmid #141784 | TFORF1027 | depositor partial sequence | sequence record 277489 | Insert
ACCGCCACCATGATGTCACAGACAATGACACAAGCCGGTGTCTCATTCCGACACAGCGTCCGAGCTGCAC
AATGTCACACCCGGGTGCCAAACACTTGGCCCCGCGCGACCCGGCCCTACGCCTCCTGCCGCCGCTCTCC
GCGTCTCCGGGGGAGGTGGCCCGGTTCGGCCGGGCAGGGGGCTGGCGGGCGAGCCCCGCGGGCGGGCTGG
CGAGCGGGTGATGTCACGGGCAGCGCCATTGAGACCCAGAGCAGCAGTTCTGAAGAGATAGTGCCCAGCC
CTCCCTCGCCACCCCCTCTACCCCGCATCTACAAGCCTTGCTTTGTCTGTCAGGACAAGTCCTCAGGCTA
CCACTATGGGGTCAGCGCCTGTGAGGGCTGCAAGGGCTTCTTCCGCCGCAGCATCCAGAAGAACATGGTG
TACACGTGTCACCGGGACAAGAACTGCATCATCAACAAGGTGACCCGGAACCGCTGCCAGTACTGCCGAC
TGCAGAAGTGCTTTGAAGTGGGCATGTCCAAGGAGTCTGTGAGAAACGACCGAAACAAGAAGAAGAAGGA
GGTGCCCAAGCCCGAGTGCTCTGAGAGCTACACGCTGACGCCGGAGGTGGGGGAGCTCATTGAGAAGGTG
CGCAAAGCGCACCAGGAAACCTTCCCTGCCCTCTGCCAGCTGGGCAAATACACTACGAACAACAGCTCAG
AACAACGTGTCTCTCTGGACATTGACCTCTGGGACAAGTTCAGTGAACTCTCCACCAAGTGCATCATTAA
GACTGTGGAGTTCGCCAAGCAGCTGCCCGGCTTCACCACCCTCACCATCGCCGACCAGATCACCCTCCTC
AAGGCTGCCTGCCTGGACATCCTGATCCTGCGGATCTGCACGCGGTACACGCCCGAGCAGGACACCATGA
CCTTCTCGGACGGGCTGACCCTGAACCGGACCCAGATGCACAACGCTGGCTTCGGCCCCCTCACCGACCT
GGTCTTTGCCTTCGCCAACCAGCTGCTGCCCCTGGAGATGGATGATGCGGAGACGGGGCTGCTCAGCGCC
ATCTGCCTCATCTGCGGAGACCGCCAGGACCTGGAGCAGCCGGACCGGGTGGACATGCTGCAGGAGCCGC
TGCTGGAGGCGCTAAAGGTCTACGTGCGGAAGCGGAGGCCCAGCCGCCCCCACATGTTCCCCAAGATGCT
AATGAAGATTACTGACCTGCGAAGCATCAGCGCCAAGGGGGCTGAGCGGGTGATCACGCTGAAGATGGAG
ATCCCGGGCTCCATGCCGCCTCTCATCCAGGAAATGTTGGAGAACTCAGAGGGCCTGGACACTCTGAGCG
GACAGCCGGGGGGTGGGGGGCGGGACGGGGGTGGCCTGGCCCCCCCGCCAGGCAGCTGTAGCCCCAGCCT
CAGCCCCAGCTCCAACAGAAGCAGCCCGGCCACCCACTCCCCGTAGTAATGAACTAGTCCGTAACTTGAA
AGTATTTCGATTTCTTGGCTTTATATATCTTGTGGAAAGGACGAAATTAGGTCGTCACATGAGGAAAC
