>Addgene plasmid #141784 | TFORF1027 | depositor partial sequence | sequence record 277490 | Barcode
AATTAGGTCGTCACATGAGGAAAC
